Addgene plasmid #245029: mCherry Rab2a Q41L
Purpose: Constitutively active human Rab2a Q41L mutant
Depositing lab: Thomas Martin. Depositing organization: University of Wisconsin, Madison.
Backbone
  Vector backbone: C1
  Vector type: Mammalian Expression
Growth in bacteria
  Bacterial resistance: Kanamycin, 50 μg/mL
  Growth temperature: 37°C
  Growth strain: DH5alpha
  Copy number: High Copy
Gene/Insert
  Gene/Insert name: Rab2a
  Species: H. sapiens (human)
  Mutation: Q42L
  Entrez Gene: RAB2A (a.k.a. LHX, RAB2)
  Tag / fusion protein: mCherry (N terminal on insert)
  Cloning method: Restriction Enzyme; 5′ cloning site Unknown (unknown if destroyed)
Terms and licenses: Academic/Nonprofit Terms; Industry Terms: Not Available to Industry
Depositor comments: The depositor confirms that discrepancies between the depositor's sequence and Addgene's sequences have no functional consequences. Addgene NGS confirms Q41L and finds a 24 amino acid insertion in Rab2a (NP_001229573.1, isoform B).
How to cite: mCherry Rab2a Q41L was a gift from Thomas Martin (Addgene plasmid # 245029 ; http://n2t.net/addgene:245029 ; RRID:Addgene_245029)
