[The description below was written by a language model from this plasmid's Addgene catalogue record and pLannotate feature annotations shown in this document.]
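Description:
mCherry Rab2a Q41L is a mammalian expression plasmid built on a C1-type backbone, in which the fluorescent protein sits upstream of the multiple cloning site so that the insert is fused at its N terminus. The human cytomegalovirus immediate early enhancer and promoter drive a single open reading frame made up of mCherry, a short linker derived from the cloning site, and human RAB2A. The transcript is terminated by the SV40 polyadenylation signal. The annotation software matched the Rab2a coding region to the dog orthologue, but the record lists the insert as human.

The plasmid replicates in bacteria from a high-copy ColE1/pUC-type origin and also carries an f1 origin. A Tn5 NeoR/KanR cassette sits behind tandem bacterial (bla) and SV40 early promoters and ends with the HSV TK polyadenylation signal. It provides kanamycin selection in E. coli and can support G418 selection in mammalian cells. The short large T antigen, ble and bGH poly(A) fragments in the feature table are probably backbone remnants or partial matches rather than functional parts.

The insert is described as a constitutively active Rab2a mutant. Glutamine-to-leucine substitutions at this conserved position in Rab GTPases generally impair GTP hydrolysis and hold the protein in its active, GTP-bound state. The record is inconsistent on numbering: the mutation field says Q42L, whereas the plasmid name, stated purpose and repository sequencing all give Q41L. Sequencing also found a 24 amino acid insertion in Rab2a relative to the isoform B reference, and the depositor states that the sequence discrepancies have no functional consequence. The red tag allows the active GTPase to be visualised in transfected cells, which suits studies of Rab2a localisation and membrane trafficking, although the record names no specific application.
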