Features (pLannotate 1.2.2; 17 found; start..end, strand, type, name):
      1..304     +  enhancer       CMV enhancer: human cytomegalovirus immediate early enhancer
    305..508     +  promoter       CMV promoter: human cytomegalovirus (CMV) immediate early promoter
    553..1260    +  CDS            mCherry: mCherry is a basic (constitutively fluorescent) red fluorescent protein published in 2004, derived from Discosoma sp.. It is reported to be a very rapidly-maturing monomer with low acid sensitivity.
   1261..1283    +  misc_feature   MCS (fragment): multiple cloning site
   1285..1920    +  CDS            RAB2A: RAB2A_CANLF - Also known as RAB2. Experimental evidence at protein level: Swiss-Prot protein existence level 1. Required for protein transport from the endoplasmic reticulum to the Golgi complex. From Canis lupus familiaris (Dog) (Canis familiaris).
   1924..1962    +  misc_feature   MCS (fragment): multiple cloning site
   1979..2063    +  CDS            large T antigen (fragment): large T antigen from SV40 (simian virus 40)
   2086..2207    +  polyA_signal   SV40 poly(A) signal: SV40 polyadenylation signal
   2241..2669    -  rep_origin     f1 ori (sequence partly withheld): f1 bacteriophage origin of replication; arrow indicates direction of (+) strand synthesis
   2696..2800    +  promoter       AmpR promoter: bla
   2802..3159    +  promoter       SV40 promoter: SV40 enhancer and early promoter
   3194..3988    +  CDS            NeoR/KanR: aminoglycoside phosphotransferase from Tn5; aph(3')-II (or nptII); confers resistance to neomycin, kanamycin, and G418 (Geneticin®)
   4009..4161    +  CDS            ble (fragment): BLE_KLEPN - Experimental evidence at protein level: Swiss-Prot protein existence level 1. Binding protein with a strong affinity to the bleomycin family of antibiotics. Binds to CL990; an antimitotic-antibiotic compound. From Klebsiella pneumoniae.
   4220..4267    +  polyA_signal   HSV TK poly(A) signal: herpes simplex virus thymidine kinase polyadenylation signal (Cole and Stacy, 1985)
   4358..4374    -  polyA_signal   bGH poly(A) signal (fragment): bovine growth hormone polyadenylation signal
   4596..5184    +  rep_origin     ori: high-copy-number ColE1/pMB1/pBR322/pUC origin of replication
   5299..5358    +  enhancer       CMV enhancer (fragment): human cytomegalovirus immediate early enhancer
>Addgene plasmid #245029 | mCherry Rab2a Q41L | addgene full sequence | sequence record 487490 | Addgene NGS Result
CGTTACATAACTTACGGTAAATGGCCCGCCTGGCTGACCGCCCAACGACCCCCGCCCATTGACGTCAATA
ATGACGTATGTTCCCATAGTAACGCCAATAGGGACTTTCCATTGACGTCAATGGGTGGAGTATTTACGGT
AAACTGCCCACTTGGCAGTACATCAAGTGTATCATATGCCAAGTACGCCCCCTATTGACGTCAATGACGG
TAAATGGCCCGCCTGGCATTATGCCCAGTACATGACCTTATGGGACTTTCCTACTTGGCAGTACATCTAC
GTATTAGTCATCGCTATTACCATGGTGATGCGGTTTTGGCAGTACATCAATGGGCGTGGATAGCGGTTTG
ACTCACGGGGATTTCCAAGTCTCCACCCCATTGACGTCAATGGGAGTTTGTTTTGGCACCAAAATCAACG
GGACTTTCCAAAATGTCGTAACAACTCCGCCCCATTGACGCAAATGGGCGGTAGGCGTGTACGGTGGGAG
GTCTATATAAGCAGAGCTGGTTTAGTGAACCGTCAGATCCGCTAGCGCTACCGGTCGCCACCATGGTGAG
CAAGGGCGAGGAGGATAACATGGCCATCATCAAGGAGTTCATGCGCTTCAAGGTGCACATGGAGGGCTCC
GTGAACGGCCACGAGTTCGAGATCGAGGGCGAGGGCGAGGGCCGCCCCTACGAGGGCACCCAGACCGCCA
AGCTGAAGGTGACCAAGGGTGGCCCCCTGCCCTTCGCCTGGGACATCCTGTCCCCTCAGTTCATGTACGG
CTCCAAGGCCTACGTGAAGCACCCCGCCGACATCCCCGACTACTTGAAGCTGTCCTTCCCCGAGGGCTTC
AAGTGGGAGCGCGTGATGAACTTCGAGGACGGCGGCGTGGTGACCGTGACCCAGGACTCCTCCCTGCAGG
ACGGCGAGTTCATCTACAAGGTGAAGCTGCGCGGCACCAACTTCCCCTCCGACGGCCCCGTAATGCAGAA
GAAGACCATGGGCTGGGAGGCCTCCTCCGAGCGGATGTACCCCGAGGACGGCGCCCTGAAGGGCGAGATC
AAGCAGAGGCTGAAGCTGAAGGACGGCGGCCACTACGACGCTGAGGTCAAGACCACCTACAAGGCCAAGA
AGCCCGTGCAGCTGCCCGGCGCCTACAACGTCAACATCAAGTTGGACATCACCTCCCACAACGAGGACTA
CACCATCGTGGAACAGTACGAACGCGCCGAGGGCCGCCACTCCACCGGCGGCATGGACGAGCTGTACAAG
TCCGGACTCAGATCTCGAGCTCAGATGGCGTACGCCTATCTCTTCAAGTACATCATAATCGGCGACACAG
GTGTTGGTAAAAACTGCTTATTGCTACAGTTTACAGACAAGAGGTTTCAGCCAGTGCATGACCTTACTAT
TGGTGTAGAGTTCGGTGCTCGAATGATAACTATTGATGGGAAACAGATAAAACTTCAGATATGGGATACG
GCAGGGCTAGAATCCTTTCGTTCCATCACAAGGTCGTATTACAGAGGTGCAGCAGGAGCTTTACTAGTTT
ACGATATTACACGGAGAGATACATTCAACCACTTGACAACCTGGTTAGAAGATGCCCGCCAGCATTCCAA
TTCCAACATGGTCATTATGCTTATTGGAAATAAAAGTGATTTAGAATCTAGAAGAGAAGTAAAAAAAGAA
GAAGGTGAAGCTTTTGCACGAGAACATGGACTCATCTTCATGGAAACGTCTGCTAAGACTGCTTCCAATG
TAGAAGAGGCATTTATTAATACAGCAAAAGAAATTTATGAAAAAATTCAAGAAGGAGTCTTTGACATTAA
TAATGAGGCAAATGGCATTAAAATTGGCCCTCAGCATGCTGCTACCAATGCAACACATGCAGGCAATCAG
GGAGGACAGCAGGCTGGGGGCGGCTGCTGTTAATCGAATTCTGCAGTCGACGGTACCGCGGGCCCGGGAT
CCACCGGATCTAGATAACTGATCATAATCAGCCATACCACATTTGTAGAGGTTTTACTTGCTTTAAAAAA
CCTCCCACACCTCCCCCTGAACCTGAAACATAAAATGAATGCAATTGTTGTTGTTAACTTGTTTATTGCA
GCTTATAATGGTTACAAATAAAGCAATAGCATCACAAATTTCACAAATAAAGCATTTTTTTCACTGCATT
CTAGTTGTGGTTTGTCCAAACTCATCAATGTATCTTAACGCGTAAATTGTAAGCGTTAATATTTTGTTAA
AATTCGCGTTAAATTTTTGTTAAATCAGCTCATTTTTTAACCAATAGGCCGAAATCGGCAAAATCCCTTA
TAAATCAAAAGAATAGACCGAGATAGGGT
[37 nt withheld, positions 2340-2376]
AAAGAACGTGGACTCCAACGTCAAAGG
[49 nt withheld, positions 2404-2452]
T
[91 nt withheld, positions 2454-2544]
G
[124 nt withheld, positions 2546-2669]
CAGGTGGCACTTTTCGGGGAAATGTGCGCGGAACCCCTATTTGTTTATTTTTCTAAATACATTCAAATAT
GTATCCGCTCATGAGACAATAACCCTGATAAATGCTTCAATAATATTGAAAAAGGAAGAGTCCTGAGGCG
GAAAGAACCAGCTGTGGAATGTGTGTCAGTTAGGGTGTGGAAAGTCCCCAGGCTCCCCAGCAGGCAGAAG
TATGCAAAGCATGCATCTCAATTAGTCAGCAACCAGGTGTGGAAAGTCCCCAGGCTCCCCAGCAGGCAGA
AGTATGCAAAGCATGCATCTCAATTAGTCAGCAACCATAGTCCCGCCCCTAACTCCGCCCATCCCGCCCC
TAACTCCGCCCAGTTCCGCCCATTCTCCGCCCCATGGCTGACTAATTTTTTTTATTTATGCAGAGGCCGA
GGCCGCCTCGGCCTCTGAGCTATTCCAGAAGTAGTGAGGAGGCTTTTTTGGAGGCCTAGGCTTTTGCAAA
GATCGATCAAGAGACAGGATGAGGATCGTTTCGCATGATTGAACAAGATGGATTGCACGCAGGTTCTCCG
GCCGCTTGGGTGGAGAGGCTATTCGGCTATGACTGGGCACAACAGACAATCGGCTGCTCTGATGCCGCCG
TGTTCCGGCTGTCAGCGCAGGGGCGCCCGGTTCTTTTTGTCAAGACCGACCTGTCCGGTGCCCTGAATGA
ACTGCAAGACGAGGCAGCGCGGCTATCGTGGCTGGCCACGACGGGCGTTCCTTGCGCAGCTGTGCTCGAC
GTTGTCACTGAAGCGGGAAGGGACTGGCTGCTATTGGGCGAAGTGCCGGGGCAGGATCTCCTGTCATCTC
ACCTTGCTCCTGCCGAGAAAGTATCCATCATGGCTGATGCAATGCGGCGGCTGCATACGCTTGATCCGGC
TACCTGCCCATTCGACCACCAAGCGAAACATCGCATCGAGCGAGCACGTACTCGGATGGAAGCCGGTCTT
GTCGATCAGGATGATCTGGACGAAGAGCATCAGGGGCTCGCGCCAGCCGAACTGTTCGCCAGGCTCAAGG
CGAGCATGCCCGACGGCGAGGATCTCGTCGTGACCCATGGCGATGCCTGCTTGCCGAATATCATGGTGGA
AAATGGCCGCTTTTCTGGATTCATCGACTGTGGCCGGCTGGGTGTGGCGGACCGCTATCAGGACATAGCG
TTGGCTACCCGTGATATTGCTGAAGAGCTTGGCGGCGAATGGGCTGACCGCTTCCTCGTGCTTTACGGTA
TCGCCGCTCCCGATTCGCAGCGCATCGCCTTCTATCGCCTTCTTGACGAGTTCTTCTGAGCGGGACTCTG
GGGTTCGAAATGACCGACCAAGCGACGCCCAACCTGCCATCACGAGATTTCGATTCCACCGCCGCCTTCT
ATGAAAGGTTGGGCTTCGGAATCGTTTTCCGGGACGCCGGCTGGATGATCCTCCAGCGCGGGGATCTCAT
GCTGGAGTTCTTCGCCCACCCTAGGGGGAGGCTAACTGAAACACGGAAGGAGACAATACCGGAAGGAACC
CGCGCTATGACGGCAATAAAAAGACAGAATAAAACGCACGGTGTTGGGTCGTTTGTTCATAAACGCGGGG
TTCGGTCCCAGGGCTGGCACTCTGTCGATACCCCACCGAGACCCCATTGGGGCCAATACGCCCGCGTTTC
TTCCTTTTCCCCACCCCACCCCCCAAGTTCGGGTGAAGGCCCAGGGCTCGCAGCCAACGTCGGGGCGGCA
GGCCCTGCCATAGCCTCAGGTTACTCATATATACTTTAGATTGATTTAAAACTTCATTTTTAATTTAAAA
GGATCTAGGTGAAGATCCTTTTTGATAATCTCATGACCAAAATCCCTTAACGTGAGTTTTCGTTCCACTG
AGCGTCAGACCCCGTAGAAAAGATCAAAGGATCTTCTTGAGATCCTTTTTTTCTGCGCGTAATCTGCTGC
TTGCAAACAAAAAAACCACCGCTACCAGCGGTGGTTTGTTTGCCGGATCAAGAGCTACCAACTCTTTTTC
CGAAGGTAACTGGCTTCAGCAGAGCGCAGATACCAAATACTGTTCTTCTAGTGTAGCCGTAGTTAGGCCA
CCACTTCAAGAACTCTGTAGCACCGCCTACATACCTCGCTCTGCTAATCCTGTTACCAGTGGCTGCTGCC
AGTGGCGATAAGTCGTGTCTTACCGGGTTGGACTCAAGACGATAGTTACCGGATAAGGCGCAGCGGTCGG
GCTGAACGGGGGGTTCGTGCACACAGCCCAGCTTGGAGCGAACGACCTACACCGAACTGAGATACCTACA
GCGTGAGCTATGAGAAAGCGCCACGCTTCCCGAAGGGAGAAAGGCGGACAGGTATCCGGTAAGCGGCAGG
GTCGGAACAGGAGAGCGCACGAGGGAGCTTCCAGGGGGAAACGCCTGGTATCTTTATAGTCCTGTCGGGT
TTCGCCACCTCTGACTTGAGCGTCGATTTTTGTGATGCTCGTCAGGGGGGCGGAGCCTATGGAAAAACGC
CAGCAACGCGGCCTTTTTACGGTTCCTGGCCTTTTGCTGGCCTTTTGCTCACATGTTCTTTCCTGCGTTA
TCCCCTGATTCTGTGGATAACCGTATTACCGCCATGCATTAGTTATTAATAGTAATCAATTACGGGGTCA
TTAGTTCATAGCCCATATATGGAGTTCCG
